>Addgene plasmid #154770 | pAS_4xG1 PylT A41AA C55A sfGFP 150TAG | addgene full sequence | sequence record 309867 | Addgene NGS Result
CCCATTCGCCATTCAGGCTGCGCAACTGTTGGGAAGGGCGATCGGTGCGGGCCTCTTCGCTATTACGCCA
GCTGGCGAAAGGGGGATGTGCTGCAAGGCGATTAAGTTGGGTAACGCCAGGGTTTTCCCAGTCACGACGT
TGTAAAACGACGGCCAGTGAGCGCGCCTCGTTCATTCACGTTTTTGAACCCGTGGAGGACGGGCAGACTC
GCGGTGCAAATGTGTTTTACAGCGTGATGGAGCAGATGAAGATGCTCGACACGCTGCAGAACACGCAGCT
AGATTAACCCTAGAAAGATAATCATATTGTGACGTACGTTAAAGATAATCATGTGTAAAATTGACGCATG
TGTTTTATCGGTCTGTATATCGAGGTTTATTTATTAATTTGAATAGATATTAAGTTTTATTATATTTACA
CTTACATACTAATAATAAATTCAACAAACAATTTATTTATGTTTATTTATTTATTAAAAAAAACAAAAAC
TCAAAATTTCTTCTATAAAGTAACAAAACTTTTATGAGGGACAGCCCCCCCCCAAAGCCCCCAGGGATGT
AATTACGTCCCTCCCCCGCTAGGGGGCAGCAGCGAGCCGCCCGGGGCTCCGCTCCGGTCCGGCGCTCCCC
CCGCATCCCCGAGCCGGCAGCGTGCGGGGACAGCCCGGGCACGGGGAAGGTGGCACGGGATCGCTTTCCT
CTGAACGCTTCTCGCTGCTCTTTGAGCCTGCAGACACCTGGGGGGATACGGGGAAAAGGCCTCCACGGCC
AACTAGTGAGACGTAAAAACCGCACTTGTCCGAAAGGCCGGGGTGTCGAACCCCGCTTTACAGGTTTTAG
AGACCCGTTTGCTCGCCGGAGCGCCCTCCGAGGTACCCAGGCGGCGCACAAGCTATATAAACCTGAAGGA
AATCTCAACTTTACACTTAGGTCAAGTTACTTATCGTACTAGAGCTTCAGCAGGAAATTTAACTAAAATC
TAATTTAACCAGCATAGCAAATATCATTTATTCCCAAAATGCTAAAGTTTGAGATAAACGGACTTGATTT
CCGGCTGTTTTGACACTATCCAGAATGCCTTGCAGATGGGTGGGGCATGCTAAATACTGCAGGCAAAAAA
ACCGCACTTGTCCGAAAGGCCGGGGTGTCGAACCCCGCTTTACAGGTTTTAGAGACCCGTTTGCTCGCCG
GAGCGCCCTCCGAGGTACCCAGGCGGCGCACAAGCTATATAAACCTGAAGGAAATCTCAACTTTACACTT
AGGTCAAGTTACTTATCGTACTAGAGCTTCAGCAGGAAATTTAACTAAAATCTAATTTAACCAGCATAGC
AAATATCATTTATTCCCAAAATGCTAAAGTTTGAGATAAACGGACTTGATTTCCGGCTGTTTTGACACTA
TCCAGAATGCCTTGCAGATGGGTGGGGCATGCTAAATACTGCAGCAAGAAAAACCGCACTTGTCCGAAAG
GCCGGGGTGTCGAACCCCGCTTTACAGGTTTTAGAGACCCGTTTGCTCGCCGGAGCGCCCTCCGAGGTAC
CCAGGCGGCGCACAAGCTATATAAACCTGAAGGAAATCTCAACTTTACACTTAGGTCAAGTTACTTATCG
TACTAGAGCTTCAGCAGGAAATTTAACTAAAATCTAATTTAACCAGCATAGCAAATATCATTTATTCCCA
AAATGCTAAAGTTTGAGATAAACGGACTTGATTTCCGGCTGTTTTGACACTATCCAGAATGCCTTGCAGA
TGGGTGGGGCATGCTAAATACTGCAGCGATAAAAACCGCACTTGTCCGAAAGGCCGGGGTGTCGAACCCC
GCTTTACAGGTTTTAGAGACCCGTTTGCTCGCCGGAGCGCCCTCCGAGGTACCCAGGCGGCGCACAAGCT
ATATAAACCTGAAGGAAATCTCAACTTTACACTTAGGTCAAGTTACTTATCGTACTAGAGCTTCAGCAGG
AAATTTAACTAAAATCTAATTTAACCAGCATAGCAAATATCATTTATTCCCAAAATGCTAAAGTTTGAGA
TAAACGGACTTGATTTCCGGCTGTTTTGACACTATCCAGAATGCCTTGCAGATGGGTGGGGCATGCTAAA
TACTGCAGCTCCAAGCCTAGGGCCACTAGTGCTCTAGAAAGGATCTGCGATCGCTCCGGTGCCCGTCAGT
GGGCAGAGCGCACATCGCCCACAGTCCCCGAGAAGTTGGGGGGAGGGGTCGGCAATTGAACGGGTGCCTA
GAGAAGGTGGCGCGGGGTAAACTGGGAAAGTGATGTCGTGTACTGGCTCCGCCTTTTTCCCGAGGGTGGG
GGAGAACCGTATATAAGTGCAGTAGTCGCCGTGAACGTTCTTTTTCGCAACGGGTTTGCCGCCAGAACAC
AGCTGAAGCTTCGAGGGGCTCGCATCTCTCCTTCACGCGCCCGCCGCCCTACCTGAGGCCGCCATCCACG
CCGGTTGAGTCGCGTTCTGCCGCCTCCCGCCTGTGGTGCCTCCTGAACTGCGTCCGCCGTCTAGGTAAGT
TTAAAGCTCAGGTCGAGACCGGGCCTTTGTCCGGCGCTCCCTTGGAGCCTACCTAGACTCAGCCGGCTCT
CCACGCTTTGCCTGACCCTGCTTGCTCAACTCTACGTCTTTGTTTCGTTTTCTGTTCTGCGCCGTTACAG
ATCCAAGCTGTGACCGGCGCCTACTCTAGAGCTAGCGCCACCATGGTGTCCAAGGGCGAGGAACTGTTCA
CCGGCGTGGTGCCCATCCTGGTGGAACTGGATGGCGACGTGAACGGCCACAAGTTCTCTGTGCGGGGAGA
GGGCGAAGGCGACGCCACAAATGGCAAGCTGACCCTGGAGTTCATCTGCACCACCGGCAAGCTGCCCGTG
CCTTGGCCTACCCTCGTGACCACACTGACCTACGGCGTGCAGTGCTTCAGCAGATACCCCGACCATATGA
AGCGGCACGACTTCTTCAAGAGCGCCATGCCCGAGGGCTACGTGCAGGAACGGACCATCAGCTTCAAGGA
CGACGGCACCTACAAGACCAGAGCCGAAGTGAAGTTCGAGGGCGACACCCTCGTGAACCGGATCGAGCTG
AAGGGCATCGATTTCAAAGAGGACGGCAACATCCTGGGCCACAAGCTGGAGTACAACTTCAACAGCCACT
AGGTGTACATCACCGCCGACAAGCAGAAGAACGGCATCAAGGCCAACTTCAAGATCCGGCACAACGTGGA
AGATGGCAGCGTGCAGCTGGCCGACCACTACCAGCAGAACACCCCCATCGGAGATGGCCCCGTGCTGCTG
CCCGACAACCACTACCTGAGCACCCAGAGCGTGCTGAGCAAGGACCCCAACGAGAAGCGGGACCACATGG
TGCTGCTGGAATTCGTGACCGCCGCTGGCATCACCCACGGCATGGACGAGCTGTACAAGGGCAGCTGAGC
GGCCGCGCCCCTCTCCCTCCCCCCCCCCTAACGTTACTGGCCGAAGCCGCTTGGAATAAGGCCGGTGTGC
GTTTGTCTATATGTTATTTTCCACCATATTGCCGTCTTTTGGCAATGTGAGGGCCCGGAAACCTGGCCCT
GTCTTCTTGACGAGCATTCCTAGGGGTCTTTCCCCTCTCGCCAAAGGAATGCAAGGTCTGTTGAATGTCG
TGAAGGAAGCAGTTCCTCTGGAAGCTTCTTGAAGACAAACAACGTCTGTAGCGACCCTTTGCAGGCAGCG
GAACCCCCCACCTGGCGACAGGTGCCTCTGCGGCCAAAAGCCACGTGTATAAGATACACCTGCAAAGGCG
GCACAACCCCAGTGCCACGTTGTGAGTTGGATAGTTGTGGAAAGAGTCAAATGGCTCTCCTCAAGCGTAT
TCAACAAGGGGCTGAAGGATGCCCAGAAGGTACCCCATTGTATGGGATCTGATCTGGGGCCTCGGTGCAC
ATGCTTTACATGTGTTTAGTCGAGGTTAAAAAAACGTCTAGGCCCCCCGAACCACGGGGACGTGGTTTTC
CTTTGAAAAACACGATGATAATATGGCCACAACCATGGCGTCCGGAATGGCCAAGCCTTTGTCTCAAGAA
GAATCCACCCTCATTGAAAGAGCAACGGCTACAATCAACAGCATCCCCATCTCTGAAGACTACAGCGTCG
CCAGCGCAGCTCTCTCTAGCGACGGCCGCATCTTCACTGGTGTCAATGTATATCATTTTACTGGGGGACC
TTGTGCAGAACTCGTGGTGCTGGGCACTGCTGCTGCTGCGGCAGCTGGCAACCTGACTTGTATCGTCGCG
ATCGGAAATGAGAACAGGGGCATCTTGAGCCCCTGCGGACGGTGCCGACAGGTGCTTCTCGATCTGCATC
CTGGGATCAAAGCCATAGTGAAGGACAGTGATGGACAGCCGACGGCAGTTGGGATTCGTGAATTGCTGCC
CTCTGGTTATGTGTGGGAGGGCTGACCATGGGTCGACAATCAACCTCTGGATTACAAAATTTGTGAAAGA
TTGACTGGTATTCTTAACTATGTTGCTCCTTTTACGCTATGTGGATACGCTGCTTTAATGCCTTTGTATC
ATGCGTTAACTAAACTTGTTTATTGCAGCTTATAATGGTTACAAATAAAGCAATAGCATCACAAATTTCA
CAAATAAAGCATTTTTTTCACTGCATTCTAGTTGTGGTTTGTCCAAACTCATCAATGTATCTTATCATGT
CTGGAATTGACTCAAATGATGTCAATTAGTCTATCAGAAGCTCATCTGGTCTCCCTTCCGGGGGACAAGA
CATCCCTGTTTAATATTTAAACAGCAGTGTTCCCAAACTGGGTTCTTATATCCCTTGCTCTGGTCAACCA
GGTTGCAGGGTTTCCTGTCCTCACAGGAACGAAGTCCCTAAAGAAACAGTGGCAGCCAGGTTTAGCCCCG
GAATTGACTGGATTCCTTTTTTAGGGCCCATTGGTATGGCTTTTTCCCCGTATCCCCCCAGGTGTCTGCA
GGCTCAAAGAGCAGCGAGAAGCGTTCAGAGGAAAGCGATCCCGTGCCACCTTCCCCGTGCCCGGGCTGTC
CCCGCACGCTGCCGGCTCGGGGATGCGGGGGGAGCGCCGGACCGGAGCGGAGCCCCGGGCGGCTCGCTGC
TGCCCCCTAGCGGGGGAGGGACGTAATTACATCCCTGGGGGCTTTGGGGGGGGGCTGTCCCTGATATCTA
TAACAAGAAAATATATATATAATAAGTTATCACGTAAGTAGAACATGAAATAACAATATAATTATCGTAT
GAGTTAAATCTTAAAAGTCACGTAAAAGATAATCATGCGTCATTTTGACTCACGCGGTCGTTATAGTTCA
AAATCAGTGACACTTACCGCATTGACAAGCACGCCTCACGGGAGCTCCAAGCGGCGACTGAGATGTCCTA
AATGCACAGCGACGGATTCGCGCTATTTAGAAAGAGAGAGCAATATTTCAAGAATGCATGCGTCAATTTT
ACGCAGACTATCTTTCTAGGGTTAATCTAGCTGCATCAGGATCATATCGTCGGGTCTTTTTTCCGGCTCA
GTCATCGCCCAAGCTGGCGCTATCTGGGCATCGGGGAGGAAGAAGCCCGTGCCTTTTCCCGCGAGGTTGA
AGCGGCATGGAAAGAGTTTGCCGAGGATGACTGCTGCTGCATTGACGTTGAGCGAAAACGCACGTTTACC
ATGATGATTCGGGAAGGTGTGGCCATGCACGCCTTTAACGGTGAACTGTTCGTTCAGGCCACCTGGGATA
CCAGTTCGTCGCGGCTTTTCCGGACACAGTTCCGGATGGTCAGCCCGAAGCGCATCAGCAACCCGAACAA
TACCGGCGACAGCCGGAACTGCCGTGCCGGTGTGCAGATTAATGACAGCGGTGCGGCGCTGGGATATTAC
GTCAGCGAGGACGGGTATCCTGGCTGGATGCCGCAGAAATGGACATGGATACCCCGTGAGTTACCCGGCG
GGCGCGCTTGGCGTAATCATGGTCATAGCTGTTTCCTGTGTGAAATTGTTATCCGCTCACAATTCCACAC
AACATACGAGCCGGAAGCATAAAGTGTAAAGCCTGGGGTGCCTAATGAGTGAGCTAACTCACATTAATTG
CGTTGCGCTCACTGCCCGCTTTCCAGTCGGGAAACCTGTCGTGCCAGCTGCATTAATGAATCGGCCAACG
CGCGGGGAGAGGCGGTTTGCGTATTGGGCGCTCTTCCGCTTCCTCGCTCACTGACTCGCTGCGCTCGGTC
GTTCGGCTGCGGCGAGCGGTATCAGCTCACTCAAAGGCGGTAATACGGTTATCCACAGAATCAGGGGATA
ACGCAGGAAAGAACATGTGAGCAAAAGGCCAGCAAAAGGCCAGGAACCGTAAAAAGGCCGCGTTGCTGGC
GTTTTTCCATAGGCTCCGCCCCCCTGACGAGCATCACAAAAATCGACGCTCAAGTCAGAGGTGGCGAAAC
CCGACAGGACTATAAAGATACCAGGCGTTTCCCCCTGGAAGCTCCCTCGTGCGCTCTCCTGTTCCGACCC
TGCCGCTTACCGGATACCTGTCCGCCTTTCTCCCTTCGGGAAGCGTGGCGCTTTCTCATAGCTCACGCTG
TAGGTATCTCAGTTCGGTGTAGGTCGTTCGCTCCAAGCTGGGCTGTGTGCACGAACCCCCCGTTCAGCCC
GACCGCTGCGCCTTATCCGGTAACTATCGTCTTGAGTCCAACCCGGTAAGACACGACTTATCGCCACTGG
CAGCAGCCACTGGTAACAGGATTAGCAGAGCGAGGTATGTAGGCGGTGCTACAGAGTTCTTGAAGTGGTG
GCCTAACTACGGCTACACTAGAAGAACAGTATTTGGTATCTGCGCTCTGCTGAAGCCAGTTACCTTCGGA
AAAAGAGTTGGTAGCTCTTGATCCGGCAAACAAACCACCGCTGGTAGCGGTGGTTTTTTTGTTTGCAAGC
AGCAGATTACGCGCAGAAAAAAAGGATCTCAAGAAGATCCTTTGATCTTTTCTACGGGGTCTGACGCTCA
GTGGAACGAAAACTCACGTTAAGGGATTTTGGTCATGAGATTATCAAAAAGGATCTTCACCTAGATCCTT
TTAAATTAAAAATGAAGTTTTAAATCAATCTAAAGTATATATGAGTAAACTTGGTCTGACAGTTACCAAT
GCTTAATCAGTGAGGCACCTATCTCAGCGATCTGTCTATTTCGTTCATCCATAGTTGCCTGACTCCCCGT
CGTGTAGATAACTACGATACGGGAGGGCTTACCATCTGGCCCCAGTGCTGCAATGATACCGCGAGACCCA
CGCTCACCGGCTCCAGATTTATCAGCAATAAACCAGCCAGCCGGAAGGGCCGAGCGCAGAAGTGGTCCTG
CAACTTTATCCGCCTCCATCCAGTCTATTAATTGTTGCCGGGAAGCTAGAGTAAGTAGTTCGCCAGTTAA
TAGTTTGCGCAACGTTGTTGCCATTGCTACAGGCATCGTGGTGTCACGCTCGTCGTTTGGTATGGCTTCA
TTCAGCTCCGGTTCCCAACGATCAAGGCGAGTTACATGATCCCCCATGTTGTGCAAAAAAGCGGTTAGCT
CCTTCGGTCCTCCGATCGTTGTCAGAAGTAAGTTGGCCGCAGTGTTATCACTCATGGTTATGGCAGCACT
GCATAATTCTCTTACTGTCATGCCATCCGTAAGATGCTTTTCTGTGACTGGTGAGTACTCAACCAAGTCA
TTCTGAGAATAGTGTATGCGGCGACCGAGTTGCTCTTGCCCGGCGTCAATACGGGATAATACCGCGCCAC
ATAGCAGAACTTTAAAAGTGCTCATCATTGGAAAACGTTCTTCGGGGCGAAAACTCTCAAGGATCTTACC
GCTGTTGAGATCCAGTTCGATGTAACCCACTCGTGCACCCAACTGATCTTCAGCATCTTTTACTTTCACC
AGCGTTTCTGGGTGAGCAAAAACAGGAAGGCAAAATGCCGCAAAAAAGGGAATAAGGGCGACACGGAAAT
GTTGAATACTCATACTCTTCCTTTTTCAATATTATTGAAGCATTTATCAGGGTTATTGTCTCATGAGCGG
ATACATATTTGAATGTATTTAGAAAAATAAACAAATAGGGGTTCCGCGCACATTTCCCCGAAAAGTGCCA
CCTAAATTGTAAGCGTTAATATTTTGTTAAAATTCGCGTTAAATTTTTGTTAAATCAGCTCATTTTTTAA
CCAATAGGCCGAAATCGGCAAAATCCCTTATAAATCAAAAGAATAGACCGAGATAGGGT
[37 nt withheld, positions 8250-8286]
AAAGAACGTGGACTCCAACGTCAAAGG
[49 nt withheld, positions 8314-8362]
T
[91 nt withheld, positions 8364-8454]
G
[124 nt withheld, positions 8456-8579]
Features (pLannotate 1.2.2; 19 found; start..end, strand, type, name):
      5..160     -  CDS            lacZα (fragment): LacZα fragment of β-galactosidase; lacZ fragment
    162..281     +  CDS            B (fragment): PORTL_LAMBD - Experimental evidence at protein level: Swiss-Prot protein existence level 1. Forms the portal vertex of the capsid (PubMed:6228056, PubMed:6232391). This portal plays critical roles in head assembly, genome packaging, neck/tail attachment, and genome ejection (Probable). The portal protein multimerizes as a single ring-shaped homododecamer arranged around a central channel (PubMed:6232391). Binds to the terminase subunits to form the packaging machine (PubMed:7799432). From Escherichia phage lambda (Bacteriophage lambda).
   2171..2382    +  promoter       EF-1α core promoter: core promoter for human elongation factor EF-1α
   2395..2663    +  LTR            5' LTR (truncated): truncated 5' long terminal repeat (LTR) from human T-cell leukemia virus (HTLV) type 1
   2703..3419    +  CDS            oxGFP: oxGFP is a basic (constitutively fluorescent) green fluorescent protein published in 2015, derived from Aequorea victoria.
   3549..4011    +  misc_feature   IRES: internal ribosome entry site (IRES) of the encephalomyocarditis virus (EMCV)
   4037..4433    +  CDS            BSD (fragment): blasticidin S deaminase; Aspergillus terreus BSD; confers resistance to blasticidin
   4448..4554    +  misc_feature   WPRE (fragment): woodchuck hepatitis virus posttranscriptional regulatory element
   4563..4684    +  polyA_signal   SV40 poly(A) signal: SV40 polyadenylation signal
   4702..4794    +  ncRNA          G-CSF SLDE: Accession: RF00183 - G-CSF factor stem-loop destabilising element (SLDE)
   5491..5958    +  CDS            B (fragment): PORTL_LAMBD - Experimental evidence at protein level: Swiss-Prot protein existence level 1. Forms the portal vertex of the capsid (PubMed:6228056, PubMed:6232391). This portal plays critical roles in head assembly, genome packaging, neck/tail attachment, and genome ejection (Probable). The portal protein multimerizes as a single ring-shaped homododecamer arranged around a central channel (PubMed:6232391). Binds to the terminase subunits to form the packaging machine (PubMed:7799432). From Escherichia phage lambda (Bacteriophage lambda).
   5996..6012    -  protein_bind   lac operator: The lac repressor binds to the lac operator to inhibit transcription in E. coli. This inhibition can be relieved by adding lactose or isopropyl-β-D-thiogalactopyranoside (IPTG). lac repressor encoded by lacI
   6020..6050    -  promoter       lac promoter: promoter for the E. coli lac operon
   6065..6086    -  protein_bind   CAP binding site: CAP binding activates transcription in the presence of cAMP. E. coli catabolite activator protein
   6099..6191    -  CDS            lacI (fragment): lac repressor; lacI; The lac repressor binds to the lac operator to inhibit transcription in E. coli. This inhibition can be relieved by adding lactose or isopropyl-β-D-thiogalactopyranoside (IPTG).
   6374..6962    -  rep_origin     ori: high-copy-number ColE1/pMB1/pBR322/pUC origin of replication
   7133..7993    -  CDS            AmpR: β-lactamase; bla; confers resistance to ampicillin, carbenicillin, and related antibiotics
   7994..8098    -  promoter       AmpR promoter: bla
   8151..8579    -  rep_origin     f1 ori (sequence partly withheld): f1 bacteriophage origin of replication; arrow indicates direction of (+) strand synthesis
