[The description below was written by a language model from this plasmid's Addgene catalogue record and pLannotate feature annotations shown in this document.]
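Description:
pAS_4xG1 PylT A41AA C55A sfGFP 150TAG is a mammalian expression plasmid on the pAS backbone, built for genetic code expansion experiments. It can be used by transient transfection or integrated stably into the host genome by piggyBac transposition. In bacteria it is maintained as a high-copy plasmid through a ColE1/pUC-type origin with ampicillin resistance (AmpR under its own bla promoter). An f1 origin and remnants of a lacZα/lac promoter region are also present.

The main expression unit is driven by an EF-1α core promoter followed by a truncated HTLV-1 5' LTR segment, a hybrid arrangement commonly used for strong constitutive expression. It transcribes superfolder GFP from Aequorea victoria, which the automated annotation labels as the closely related oxGFP. This sfGFP carries an amber (TAG) stop codon at position 150, so full-length fluorescent protein is made only when the stop codon is suppressed, making it a reporter for amber suppression efficiency. Downstream, an EMCV IRES links the blasticidin S deaminase gene to the same transcript for blasticidin selection of mammalian cells. A WPRE fragment and an SV40 polyadenylation signal follow.

According to the catalogue entry, the plasmid also carries four tandem copies of a G1 pyrrolysyl tRNA (PylT) gene bearing the A41AA and C55A mutations, which supplies the suppressor tRNA. The feature table annotates neither this cassette nor the piggyBac terminal repeats. They presumably lie in the unannotated stretches, and the promoters driving the tRNAs are not stated. No cognate aminoacyl-tRNA synthetase is recorded, so one would have to be provided separately. The associated work concerns site-specific incorporation of two non-canonical amino acids for labelling and crosslinking of proteins on live mammalian cells.
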