Addgene plasmid #154770: pAS_4xG1 PylT A41AA C55A sfGFP 150TAG
Purpose: plasmid with 4xG1 PylT cassette (G1 PylT mutant A41AA C55A) and amber suppression reporter sfGFP 150 TAG stop, for transient transfection or stable, piggybac-mediated, integration
Depositing lab: Simon Elsaesser. Depositing organization: Karolinska Institutet. Publication: Site-Specific Incorporation of Two ncAAs for Two-Color Bioorthogonal Labeling and Crosslinking of Proteins on Live Mammalian Cells. Meineke B, Heimgartner J, Eirich J, Landreh M, Elsasser SJ. Cell Rep. 2020 Jun 23;31(12):107811. doi: 10.1016/j.celrep.2020.107811. PubMed 32579937.
Backbone
  Vector backbone: pAS
  Vector type: Mammalian Expression
  Selectable markers: Blasticidin
Growth in bacteria
  Bacterial resistance: Ampicillin, 100 μg/mL
  Growth temperature: 37°C
  Growth strain: NEB Stable
  Copy number: High Copy
Gene/Insert
  Gene/Insert name: sfGFP
  Species: Aequorea victoria
  Insert size (bp): 750
  Mutation: 150TAG in GFP reporter, G1 PylT with A41AA and C55A mutations
  Promoter: EF1
  Cloning method: Ligation Independent Cloning
Terms and licenses: Academic/Nonprofit Terms; Industry Terms: Not Available to Industry
How to cite: pAS_4xG1 PylT A41AA C55A sfGFP 150TAG was a gift from Simon Elsaesser (Addgene plasmid # 154770 ; http://n2t.net/addgene:154770 ; RRID:Addgene_154770)
